Addgene plasmid #241863: RARe-RFP-PGK-H2BGFP
Purpose: retinoic acid response element (RARe)-driven fluorescent reporter
Depositing lab: Elaine Fuchs. Depositing organization: Rockefeller University. Publication: Vitamin A resolves lineage plasticity to orchestrate stem cell lineage choices. Tierney MT, Polak L, Yang Y, Abdusselamoglu MD, Baek I, Stewart KS, Fuchs E. Science. 2024 Mar 8;383(6687):eadi7342. doi: 10.1126/science.adi7342. Epub 2024 Mar 8. PubMed 38452090.
Backbone
  Vector backbone: pLKO
  Vector type: Mammalian Expression, Lentiviral
Growth in bacteria
  Bacterial resistance: Ampicillin, 100 μg/mL
  Growth temperature: 37°C
  Growth strain: NEB Stable
  Copy number: High Copy
Gene/Insert
  Gene/Insert name: RARe-RFP
  Species: M. musculus (mouse)
  Cloning method: Gibson Cloning
Resource information
  A portion of this plasmid was derived from a plasmid made by: Chaya Kalcheim (Addgene plasmid # 183054)
Terms and licenses: Academic/Nonprofit Terms; Industry Terms: Not Available to Industry
How to cite: RARe-RFP-PGK-H2BGFP was a gift from Elaine Fuchs (Addgene plasmid # 241863 ; http://n2t.net/addgene:241863 ; RRID:Addgene_241863)
