[The description below was written by a language model from this plasmid's Addgene catalogue record and pLannotate feature annotations shown in this document.]
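Description:
RARe-RFP-PGK-H2BGFP is a third-generation-style, self-inactivating HIV-1 lentiviral transfer vector built on the pLKO backbone, designed as a fluorescent reporter of retinoic acid signalling in mammalian cells. In bacteria it is maintained as a high-copy plasmid through a ColE1/pUC-type origin and selected with ampicillin via the β-lactamase gene. An f1 origin, lac regulatory remnants, T3 and T7 promoters, and an SV40 origin and poly(A) signal are also carried in the backbone. The viral portion comprises an RSV promoter fused to a truncated 5' LTR, which drives Tat-independent genomic RNA production in packaging cells. It also includes the Ψ packaging signal with a gag fragment, the RRE for Rev-dependent nuclear export, a cPPT/CTS element, and a ΔU3 3' LTR that inactivates LTR promoter activity after integration.

The payload consists of two expression units in the same orientation. In the first, mRFP1 sits directly downstream of an annotated SV40 early promoter. The retinoic acid response element itself is not annotated in the feature table, but the catalogue lists a mouse-derived RARe-RFP insert. There is an unannotated stretch between the RRE and the SV40 promoter where such elements might reside, although the record does not confirm this. On this design, red fluorescence would report retinoic acid receptor-dependent transcription. The second unit uses the human PGK promoter to drive constitutive expression of human histone H2B followed by EGFP, apparently as a fusion, giving a nuclear green signal that marks transduced cells regardless of pathway activity. Comparing RFP with the H2B-GFP signal allows retinoic acid responsiveness to be assessed specifically within infected cells. The associated publication concerns vitamin A and stem cell lineage choice.
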