Features (pLannotate 1.2.2; 26 found; start..end, strand, type, name):
    730..822     +  CDS            lacI (fragment): lac repressor; lacI; The lac repressor binds to the lac operator to inhibit transcription in E. coli. This inhibition can be relieved by adding lactose or isopropyl-β-D-thiogalactopyranoside (IPTG).
    835..856     +  protein_bind   CAP binding site: CAP binding activates transcription in the presence of cAMP. E. coli catabolite activator protein
    871..901     +  promoter       lac promoter: promoter for the E. coli lac operon
    909..925     +  protein_bind   lac operator: The lac repressor binds to the lac operator to inhibit transcription in E. coli. This inhibition can be relieved by adding lactose or isopropyl-β-D-thiogalactopyranoside (IPTG). lac repressor encoded by lacI
    970..988     +  promoter       T3 promoter: promoter for bacteriophage T3 RNA polymerase
   1016..1242    +  promoter       RSV promoter: Rous sarcoma virus enhancer/promoter
   1243..1423    +  LTR            5' LTR (truncated): truncated 5' long terminal repeat (LTR) from HIV-1
   1470..1595    +  misc_feature   HIV-1 Ψ: packaging signal of human immunodeficiency virus type 1
   1579..1942    +  CDS            HIV-1 gag (fragment): gag protein from human immunodeficiency virus 1; gag
   2088..2321    +  misc_feature   RRE: The Rev response element (RRE) of HIV-1 allows for Rev-dependent mRNA export from the nucleus to the cytoplasm.
   2799..2995    +  promoter       SV40 promoter: SV40 early promoter
   3009..3686    +  CDS            mRFP1: monomeric derivative of DsRed (Campbell et al., 2002) mammalian codon-optimized
   3733..3850    +  misc_feature   cPPT/CTS: central polypurine tract and central termination sequence of HIV-1
   3899..4409    +  promoter       hPGK promoter: human phosphoglycerate kinase 1 promoter
   4421..4798    +  CDS            H2B: human histone H2B; HIST1H2BJ
   4817..5536    +  CDS            EGFP: the original enhanced GFP (Yang et al., 1996) mammalian codon-optimized
   5533..5613    +  CDS            nef (fragment): NEF_HV1Z2 - Experimental evidence at protein level: Swiss-Prot protein existence level 1. Extracellular Nef protein targets CD4(+) T-lymphocytes for apoptosis by interacting with CXCR4 surface receptors. From Human immunodeficiency virus type 1 group M subtype D (isolate Z2/CDC-Z34) (HIV-1).
   5615..5848    +  LTR            3' LTR (ΔU3): self-inactivating 3' long terminal repeat (LTR) from HIV-1
   5920..6041    +  polyA_signal   SV40 poly(A) signal: SV40 polyadenylation signal
   6081..6216    +  rep_origin     SV40 ori: SV40 origin of replication
   6237..6255    -  promoter       T7 promoter: promoter for bacteriophage T7 RNA polymerase
   6263..6418    +  CDS            lacZα (fragment): LacZα fragment of β-galactosidase; lacZ fragment
   6423..6851    +  rep_origin     f1 ori (sequence partly withheld): f1 bacteriophage origin of replication; arrow indicates direction of (+) strand synthesis
   6904..7008    +  promoter       AmpR promoter: bla
   7009..7869    +  CDS            AmpR: β-lactamase; bla; confers resistance to ampicillin, carbenicillin, and related antibiotics
   8040..547     +  rep_origin     ori (across the origin): high-copy-number ColE1/pMB1/pBR322/pUC origin of replication
>Addgene plasmid #241863 | RARe-RFP-PGK-H2BGFP | addgene full sequence | sequence record 489568 | Addgene NGS Result
AAAAAAACCACCGCTACCAGCGGTGGTTTGTTTGCCGGATCAAGAGCTACCAACTCTTTTTCCGAAGGTA
ACTGGCTTCAGCAGAGCGCAGATACCAAATACTGTTCTTCTAGTGTAGCCGTAGTTAGGCCACCACTTCA
AGAACTCTGTAGCACCGCCTACATACCTCGCTCTGCTAATCCTGTTACCAGTGGCTGCTGCCAGTGGCGA
TAAGTCGTGTCTTACCGGGTTGGACTCAAGACGATAGTTACCGGATAAGGCGCAGCGGTCGGGCTGAACG
GGGGGTTCGTGCACACAGCCCAGCTTGGAGCGAACGACCTACACCGAACTGAGATACCTACAGCGTGAGC
TATGAGAAAGCGCCACGCTTCCCGAAGGGAGAAAGGCGGACAGGTATCCGGTAAGCGGCAGGGTCGGAAC
AGGAGAGCGCACGAGGGAGCTTCCAGGGGGAAACGCCTGGTATCTTTATAGTCCTGTCGGGTTTCGCCAC
CTCTGACTTGAGCGTCGATTTTTGTGATGCTCGTCAGGGGGGCGGAGCCTATGGAAAAACGCCAGCAACG
CGGCCTTTTTACGGTTCCTGGCCTTTTGCTGGCCTTTTGCTCACATGTTCTTTCCTGCGTTATCCCCTGA
TTCTGTGGATAACCGTATTACCGCCTTTGAGTGAGCTGATACCGCTCGCCGCAGCCGAACGACCGAGCGC
AGCGAGTCAGTGAGCGAGGAAGCGGAAGAGCGCCCAATACGCAAACCGCCTCTCCCCGCGCGTTGGCCGA
TTCATTAATGCAGCTGGCACGACAGGTTTCCCGACTGGAAAGCGGGCAGTGAGCGCAACGCAATTAATGT
GAGTTAGCTCACTCATTAGGCACCCCAGGCTTTACACTTTATGCTTCCGGCTCGTATGTTGTGTGGAATT
GTGAGCGGATAACAATTTCACACAGGAAACAGCTATGACCATGATTACGCCAAGCGCGCAATTAACCCTC
ACTAAAGGGAACAAAAGCTGGAGCTGCAAGCTTAATGTAGTCTTATGCAATACTCTTGTAGTCTTGCAAC
ATGGTAACGATGAGTTAGCAACATGCCTTACAAGGAGAGAAAAAGCACCGTGCATGCCGATTGGTGGAAG
TAAGGTGGTACGATCGTGCCTTATTAGGAAGGCAACAGACGGGTCTGACATGGATTGGACGAACCACTGA
ATTGCCGCATTGCAGAGATATTGTATTTAAGTGCCTAGCTCGATACATAAACGGGTCTCTCTGGTTAGAC
CAGATCTGAGCCTGGGAGCTCTCTGGCTAACTAGGGAACCCACTGCTTAAGCCTCAATAAAGCTTGCCTT
GAGTGCTTCAAGTAGTGTGTGCCCGTCTGTTGTGTGACTCTGGTAACTAGAGATCCCTCAGACCCTTTTA
GTCAGTGTGGAAAATCTCTAGCAGTGGCGCCCGAACAGGGACTTGAAAGCGAAAGGGAAACCAGAGGAGC
TCTCTCGACGCAGGACTCGGCTTGCTGAAGCGCGCACGGCAAGAGGCGAGGGGCGGCGACTGGTGAGTAC
GCCAAAAATTTTGACTAGCGGAGGCTAGAAGGAGAGAGATGGGTGCGAGAGCGTCAGTATTAAGCGGGGG
AGAATTAGATCGCGATGGGAAAAAATTCGGTTAAGGCCAGGGGGAAAGAAAAAATATAAATTAAAACATA
TAGTATGGGCAAGCAGGGAGCTAGAACGATTCGCAGTTAATCCTGGCCTGTTAGAAACATCAGAAGGCTG
TAGACAAATACTGGGACAGCTACAACCATCCCTTCAGACAGGATCAGAAGAACTTAGATCATTATATAAT
ACAGTAGCAACCCTCTATTGTGTGCATCAAAGGATAGAGATAAAAGACACCAAGGAAGCTTTAGACAAGA
TAGAGGAAGAGCAAAACAAAAGTAAGACCACCGCACAGCAAGCGGCCGCTGATCTTCAGACCTGGAGGAG
GAGATATGAGGGACAATTGGAGAAGTGAATTATATAAATATAAAGTAGTAAAAATTGAACCATTAGGAGT
AGCACCCACCAAGGCAAAGAGAAGAGTGGTGCAGAGAGAAAAAAGAGCAGTGGGAATAGGAGCTTTGTTC
CTTGGGTTCTTGGGAGCAGCAGGAAGCACTATGGGCGCAGCGTCAATGACGCTGACGGTACAGGCCAGAC
AATTATTGTCTGGTATAGTGCAGCAGCAGAACAATTTGCTGAGGGCTATTGAGGCGCAACAGCATCTGTT
GCAACTCACAGTCTGGGGCATCAAGCAGCTCCAGGCAAGAATCCTGGCTGTGGAAAGATACCTAAAGGAT
CAACAGCTCCTGGGGATTTGGGGTTGCTCTGGAAAACTCATTTGCACCACTGCTGTGCCTTGGAATGCTA
GTTGGAGTAATAAATCTCTGGAACAGATTTGGAATCACACGACCTGGATGGAGTGGGACAGAGAAATTAA
CAATTACACAAGCTTAATACACTCCTTAATTGAAGAATCGCAAAACCAGCAAGAAAAGAATGAACAAGAA
TTATTGGAATTAGATAAATGGGCAAGTTTGTGGAATTGGTTTAACATAACAAATTGGCTGTGGTATATAA
AATTATTCATAATGATAGTAGGAGGCTTGGTAGGTTTAAGAATAGTTTTTGCTGTACTTTCTATAGTGAA
TAGAGTTAGGCAGGGATATTCACCATTATCGTTTCAGACCCACCTCCCAACCCCGAGGGGACTCGACAGT
TGGGTCATTTGAAGGTTAGCAGCCCGGGTAGGGTTCACCGAAAGTTCACTCGCTCGAGATCTGCGATCTG
CATCTCAATTAGTCAGCAACCATAGTCCCGCCCCTAACTCCGCCCATCCCGCCCCTAACTCCGCCCAGTT
CCGCCCATTCTCCGCCCCATCGCTGACTAATTTTTTTTATTTATGCAGAGGCCGAGGCCGCCTCGGCCTC
TGAGCTATTCCAGAAGTAGTGAGGAGGCTTTTTTGGAGGCCTAGGCTTTTGCAAAAAGCTTGCTAGCCAT
GGCCTCCTCCGAGGACGTCATCAAGGAGTTCATGCGCTTCAAGGTGCGCATGGAGGGCTCCGTGAACGGC
CACGAGTTCGAGATCGAGGGCGAGGGCGAGGGCCGCCCCTACGAGGGCACCCAGACCGCCAAGCTGAAGG
TGACCAAGGGCGGCCCCCTGCCCTTCGCCTGGGACATCCTGTCCCCTCAGTTCCAGTACGGCTCCAAGGC
CTACGTGAAGCACCCCGCCGACATCCCCGACTACTTGAAGCTGTCCTTCCCCGAGGGCTTCAAGTGGGAG
CGCGTGATGAACTTCGAGGACGGCGGCGTGGTGACCGTGACCCAGGACTCCTCCCTGCAGGACGGCGAGT
TCATCTACAAGGTGAAGCTGCGCGGCACCAACTTCCCCTCCGACGGCCCCGTAATGCAGAAGAAGACCAT
GGGCTGGGAGGCCTCCACCGAGCGGATGTACCCCGAGGACGGCGCCCTGAAGGGCGAGATCAAGATGAGG
CTGAAGCTGAAGGACGGCGGCCACTACGACGCCGAGGTCAAGACCACCTACATGGCCAAGAAGCCCGTGC
AGCTGCCCGGCGCCTACAAGACCGACATCAAGCTGGACATCACCTCCCACAACGAGGACTACACCATCGT
GGAACAGTACGAGCGCGCCGAGGGCCGCCACTCCACCGGCGCCTAAGAATGCAATTCTCGACCTCGAGAC
AAATGGCAGTATTCATCCACAATTTTAAAAGAAAAGGGGGGATTGGGGGGTACAGTGCAGGGGAAAGAAT
AGTAGACATAATAGCAACAGACATACAAACTAAAGAATTACAAAAACAAATTACAAAAATTCAAAATTTT
CGGGTTTATTACAGGGACAGCAGAGATCCACTTTGGCCGCGGCTCGAGGGGGTTGGGGTTGCGCCTTTTC
CAAGGCAGCCCTGGGTTTGCGCAGGGACGCGGCTGCTCTGGGCGTGGTTCCGGGAAACGCAGCGGCGCCG
ACCCTGGGTCTCGCACATTCTTCACGTCCGTTCGCAGCGTCACCCGGATCTTCGCCGCTACCCTTGTGGG
CCCCCCGGCGACGCTTCCTGCTCCGCCCCTAAGTCGGGAAGGTTCCTTGCGGTTCGCGGCGTGCCGGACG
TGACAAACGGAAGCCGCACGTCTCACTAGTACCCTCGCAGACGGACAGCGCCAGGGAGCAATGGCAGCGC
GCCGACCGCGATGGGCTGTGGCCAATAGCGGCTGCTCAGCAGGGCGCGCCGAGAGCAGCGGCCGGGAAGG
GGCGGTGCGGGAGGCGGGGTGTGGGGCGGTAGTGTGGGCCCTGTTCCTGCCCGCGCGGTGTTCCGCATTC
TGCAAGCCTCCGGAGCGCACGTCGGCAGTCGGCTCCCTCGTTGACCGAATCACCGACCTCTCTCCCCAGG
GGGATCTACCATGCCAGAGCCAGCGAAGTCTGCTCCCGCCCCGAAAAAGGGCTCCAAGAAGGCGGTGACT
AAGGCGCAGAAGAAAGGCGGCAAGAAGCGCAAGCGCAGCCGCAAGGAGAGCTATTCCATCTATGTGTACA
AGGTTCTGAAGCAGGTCCACCCTGACACCGGCATTTCGTCCAAGGCCATGGGCATCATGAACTCGTTTGT
GAACGACATTTTCGAGCGCATCGCAGGTGAGGCTTCCCGCCTGGCGCATTACAACAAGCGCTCGACCATC
ACCTCCAGGGAGATCCAGACGGCCGTGCGCCTGCTGCTGCCTGGGGAGTTGGCCAAGCACGCCGTGTCCG
AGGGTACTAAGGCCATCACCAAGTACACCAGCGCTAAGGATCCACCGGTCGCCACCATGGTGAGCAAGGG
CGAGGAGCTGTTCACCGGGGTGGTGCCCATCCTGGTCGAGCTGGACGGCGACGTAAACGGCCACAAGTTC
AGCGTGTCCGGCGAGGGCGAGGGCGATGCCACCTACGGCAAGCTGACCCTGAAGTTCATCTGCACCACCG
GCAAGCTGCCCGTGCCCTGGCCCACCCTCGTGACCACCCTGACCTACGGCGTGCAGTGCTTCAGCCGCTA
CCCCGACCACATGAAGCAGCACGACTTCTTCAAGTCCGCCATGCCCGAAGGCTACGTCCAGGAGCGCACC
ATCTTCTTCAAGGACGACGGCAACTACAAGACCCGCGCCGAGGTGAAGTTCGAGGGCGACACCCTGGTGA
ACCGCATCGAGCTGAAGGGCATCGACTTCAAGGAGGACGGCAACATCCTGGGGCACAAGCTGGAGTACAA
CTACAACAGCCACAACGTCTATATCATGGCCGACAAGCAGAAGAACGGCATCAAGGTGAACTTCAAGATC
CGCCACAACATCGAGGACGGCAGCGTGCAGCTCGCCGACCACTACCAGCAGAACACCCCCATCGGCGACG
GCCCCGTGCTGCTGCCCGACAACCACTACCTGAGCACCCAGTCCGCCCTGAGCAAAGACCCCAACGAGAA
GCGCGATCACATGGTCCTGCTGGAGTTCGTGACCGCCGCCGGGATCACTCTCGGCATGGACGAGCTGTAC
AAGTAAATGCATCGGTACCTTTAAGACCAATGACTTACAAGGCAGCTGTAGATCTTAGCCACTTTTTAAA
AGAAAAGGGGGGACTGGAAGGGCTAATTCACTCCCAACGAAGACAAGATCTGCTTTTTGCTTGTACTGGG
TCTCTCTGGTTAGACCAGATCTGAGCCTGGGAGCTCTCTGGCTAACTAGGGAACCCACTGCTTAAGCCTC
AATAAAGCTTGCCTTGAGTGCTTCAAGTAGTGTGTGCCCGTCTGTTGTGTGACTCTGGTAACTAGAGATC
CCTCAGACCCTTTTAGTCAGTGTGGAAAATCTCTAGCAGTAGTAGTTCATGTCATCTTATTATTCAGTAT
TTATAACTTGCAAAGAAATGAATATCAGAGAGTGAGAGGAACTTGTTTATTGCAGCTTATAATGGTTACA
AATAAAGCAATAGCATCACAAATTTCACAAATAAAGCATTTTTTTCACTGCATTCTAGTTGTGGTTTGTC
CAAACTCATCAATGTATCTTATCATGTCTGGCTCTAGCTATCCCGCCCCTAACTCCGCCCATCCCGCCCC
TAACTCCGCCCAGTTCCGCCCATTCTCCGCCCCATGGCTGACTAATTTTTTTTATTTATGCAGAGGCCGA
GGCCGCCTCGGCCTCTGAGCTATTCCAGAAGTAGTGAGGAGGCTTTTTTGGAGGCCTAGGGACGTACCCA
ATTCGCCCTATAGTGAGTCGTATTACGCGCGCTCACTGGCCGTCGTTTTACAACGTCGTGACTGGGAAAA
CCCTGGCGTTACCCAACTTAATCGCCTTGCAGCACATCCCCCTTTCGCCAGCTGGCGTAATAGCGAAGAG
GCCCGCACCGATCGCCCTTCCCAACAGTTGCGCAGCCTGAATGGCGAATGGG
[124 nt withheld, positions 6423-6546]
C
[91 nt withheld, positions 6548-6638]
A
[49 nt withheld, positions 6640-6688]
CCTTTGACGTTGGAGTCCACGTTCTTT
[37 nt withheld, positions 6716-6752]
ACCCTATCTCGGTCTATTCTTTTGATTTATAAGGGATTTTGCCGATTTCGGCCTATTGGTTAAAAAATGA
GCTGATTTAACAAAAATTTAACGCGAATTTTAACAAAATATTAACGCTTACAATTTAGGTGGCACTTTTC
GGGGAAATGTGCGCGGAACCCCTATTTGTTTATTTTTCTAAATACATTCAAATATGTATCCGCTCATGAG
ACAATAACCCTGATAAATGCTTCAATAATATTGAAAAAGGAAGAGTATGAGTATTCAACATTTCCGTGTC
GCCCTTATTCCCTTTTTTGCGGCATTTTGCCTTCCTGTTTTTGCTCACCCAGAAACGCTGGTGAAAGTAA
AAGATGCTGAAGATCAGTTGGGTGCACGAGTGGGTTACATCGAACTGGATCTCAACAGCGGTAAGATCCT
TGAGAGTTTTCGCCCCGAAGAACGTTTTCCAATGATGAGCACTTTTAAAGTTCTGCTATGTGGCGCGGTA
TTATCCCGTATTGACGCCGGGCAAGAGCAACTCGGTCGCCGCATACACTATTCTCAGAATGACTTGGTTG
AGTACTCACCAGTCACAGAAAAGCATCTTACGGATGGCATGACAGTAAGAGAATTATGCAGTGCTGCCAT
AACCATGAGTGATAACACTGCGGCCAACTTACTTCTGACAACGATCGGAGGACCGAAGGAGCTAACCGCT
TTTTTGCACAACATGGGGGATCATGTAACTCGCCTTGATCGTTGGGAACCGGAGCTGAATGAAGCCATAC
CAAACGACGAGCGTGACACCACGATGCCTGTAGCAATGGCAACAACGTTGCGCAAACTATTAACTGGCGA
ACTACTTACTCTAGCTTCCCGGCAACAATTAATAGACTGGATGGAGGCGGATAAAGTTGCAGGACCACTT
CTGCGCTCGGCCCTTCCGGCTGGCTGGTTTATTGCTGATAAATCTGGAGCCGGTGAGCGTGGGTCTCGCG
GTATCATTGCAGCACTGGGGCCAGATGGTAAGCCCTCCCGTATCGTAGTTATCTACACGACGGGGAGTCA
GGCAACTATGGATGAACGAAATAGACAGATCGCTGAGATAGGTGCCTCACTGATTAAGCATTGGTAACTG
TCAGACCAAGTTTACTCATATATACTTTAGATTGATTTAAAACTTCATTTTTAATTTAAAAGGATCTAGG
TGAAGATCCTTTTTGATAATCTCATGACCAAAATCCCTTAACGTGAGTTTTCGTTCCACTGAGCGTCAGA
CCCCGTAGAAAAGATCAAAGGATCTTCTTGAGATCCTTTTTTTCTGCGCGTAATCTGCTGCTTGCAAAC
